Addgene plasmid #197525: pEPSW0CM0033
Purpose: Phytobricks Level 0 part
Depositing lab: Nicola Patron. Depositing organization: Earlham Institute.
Backbone
  Vector backbone: pUAP4
  Vector type: Synthetic Biology
Growth in bacteria
  Bacterial resistance: Chloramphenicol, 25 μg/mL
  Growth temperature: 37°C
  Growth strain: DH5alpha
  Copy number: High Copy
Gene/Insert
  Gene/Insert name: AtANR1
  Species: A. thaliana (mustard weed)
  Cloning method: Restriction Enzyme; 5′ cloning site SapI (destroyed during cloning); 3′ cloning site SapI (destroyed during cloning)
Terms and licenses: Academic/Nonprofit Terms; Industry Terms: Not Available to Industry
How to cite: pEPSW0CM0033 was a gift from Nicola Patron (Addgene plasmid # 197525 ; http://n2t.net/addgene:197525 ; RRID:Addgene_197525)
