[The description below was written by a language model from this plasmid's Addgene catalogue record and pLannotate feature annotations shown in this document.]
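Description:
pEPSW0CM0033 is a Phytobricks Level 0 part plasmid built in the pUAP4 universal acceptor backbone, a small synthetic-biology vector (the sequenced record is about 2.8 kb) intended for propagation in E. coli rather than for direct expression. It replicates from a high-copy ColE1/pUC-type origin and is selected with chloramphenicol through the cat gene, which is driven by its native cat promoter and followed by the phage lambda t0 terminator. Additional bacterial terminators, including one derived from the his operon, flank the cloning region. These presumably help insulate the stored part from read-through transcription originating in the backbone.

The payload is the coding sequence of AtANR1 (also known as AGL44) from Arabidopsis thaliana. ANR1 is a probable transcription factor required for root plasticity in response to nitrate, and it promotes lateral root growth in an NRT1.1-dependent manner. The insert was introduced using SapI sites, which were destroyed during cloning. The annotated feature table shows only the ANR1 coding region in the insert position, with no plant promoter, plant terminator, tag or reporter, consistent with a basic standardised part rather than a complete transcription unit. The record does not state which Phytobrick part class or fusion overhangs the insert carries.

As a Level 0 part, the plasmid serves as a sequence-verified storage module from which the ANR1 coding sequence can be released and combined with promoter, tag and terminator parts by Type IIS (Golden Gate/MoClo-style) assembly. Such assemblies yield plant expression constructs, for example for studies of nitrate-responsive gene regulation.
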