Features (pLannotate 1.2.2; 7 found; start..end, strand, type, name):
      9..66      +  terminator     his operon terminator: This putative transcriptin terminator from the E. coli his operon has a 2-bp deletion introduced during synthesis. Its efficiency has not been determined.
    261..849     -  rep_origin     ori: high-copy-number ColE1/pMB1/pBR322/pUC origin of replication
   1032..1126    -  terminator     lambda t0 terminator: transcription terminator from phage lambda
   1150..1806    -  CDS            cat: CAT_ECOLX - Experimental evidence at protein level: Swiss-Prot protein existence level 1. This enzyme is an effector of chloramphenicol resistance in bacteria. From Escherichia coli. This protein is used as a marker in many commonly used cloning vectors, such as pACYC184.
   1807..1904    -  promoter       cat promoter: promoter of the E. coli cat gene encoding chloramphenicol acetyltransferase
   1990..2033    -  terminator     bacterial terminator: putative bacterial transcription terminator
   2062..2760    -  CDS            ANR1: ANR1_ARATH - Also known as AGL44. Experimental evidence at protein level: Swiss-Prot protein existence level 1. Probable transcription factor. Required for root plasticity in response to nitrate, NO(3)(-). Promotes lateral root growth in a NRT1.1-dependent manner. From Arabidopsis thaliana (Mouse-ear cress).
>Addgene plasmid #197525 | pEPSW0CM0033 | addgene full sequence | sequence record 387310 | Addgene NGS Result
CCCTGCAGTCCGGCAAAAAAGGGCAAGGTGTCACCACCCTGCCCTTTTTCTTTAAAACCGAAAAGATTAC
TTCGCGTTATGCAGGCTTCCTCGCTCACTGACTCGCTGCGCTCGGTCGTTCGGCTGCGGCGAGCGGTATC
AGCTCACTCAAAGGCGGTAATACGGTTATCCACAGAATCAGGGGATAACGCAGGAAAGAACATGTGAGCA
AAAGGCCAGCAAAAGGCCAGGAACCGTAAAAAGGCCGCGTTGCTGGCGTTTTTCCACAGGCTCCGCCCCC
CTGACGAGCATCACAAAAATCGACGCTCAAGTCAGAGGTGGCGAAACCCGACAGGACTATAAAGATACCA
GGCGTTTCCCCCTGGAAGCTCCCTCGTGCGCTCTCCTGTTCCGACCCTGCCGCTTACCGGATACCTGTCC
GCCTTTCTCCCTTCGGGAAGCGTGGCGCTTTCTCATAGCTCACGCTGTAGGTATCTCAGTTCGGTGTAGG
TCGTTCGCTCCAAGCTGGGCTGTGTGCACGAACCCCCCGTTCAGCCCGACCGCTGCGCCTTATCCGGTAA
CTATCGTCTTGAGTCCAACCCGGTAAGACACGACTTATCGCCACTGGCAGCAGCCACTGGTAACAGGATT
AGCAGAGCGAGGTATGTAGGCGGTGCTACAGAGTTCTTGAAGTGGTGGCCTAACTACGGCTACACTAGAA
GAACAGTATTTGGTATCTGCGCTCTGCTGAAGCCAGTTACCTTCGGAAAAAGAGTTGGTAGCTCTTGATC
CGGCAAACAAACCACCGCTGGTAGCGGTGGTTTTTTTGTTTGCAAGCAGCAGATTACGCGCAGAAAAAAA
GGATCTCAAGAAGATCCTTTGATCTTTTCTACGGGGTCTGACGCTCAGTGGAACGAAAACTCACGTTAAG
GGATTTTGGTCATGAGATTATCAAAAAGGATCTTCACCTAGATCCTTTTAAATTAAAAATGAAGTTTTAA
ATCAATCTAAAGTATATATGAGTAAACTTGGTCTGACAGCTCGAGGCTTGGATTCTCACCAATAAAAAAC
GCCCGGCGGCAACCGAGCGTTCTGAACAAATCCAGATGGAGTTCTGAGGTCATTACTGGATCTATCAACA
GGAGTCCAAGCGAGCTCGATATCAAATTACGCCCCGCCCTGCCACTCATCGCAGTACTGTTGTAATTCAT
TAAGCATTCTGCCGACATGGAAGCCATCACAAACGGCATGATGAACCTGAATCGCCAGCGGCATCAGCAC
CTTGTCGCCTTGCGTATAATATTTGCCCATGGTGAAAACGGGGGCGAAGAAGTTGTCCATATTGGCCACG
TTTAAATCAAAACTGGTGAAACTCACCCAGGGATTGGCTGAGACGAAAAACATATTCTCAATAAACCCTT
TAGGGAAATAGGCCAGGTTTTCACCGTAACACGCCACATCTTGCGAATATATGTGTAGAAACTGCCGGAA
ATCGTCGTGGTATTCACTCCAGAGCGATGAAAACGTTTCAGTTTGCTCATGGAAAACGGTGTAACAAGGG
TGAACACTATCCCATATCACCAGCTCACCGTCTTTCATTGCCATACGAAATTCCGGATGAGCATTCATCA
GGCGGGCAAGAATGTGAATAAAGGCCGGATAAAACTTGTGCTTATTTTTCTTTACGGTCTTTAAAAAGGC
CGTAATATCCAGCTGAACGGTCTGGTTATAGGTACATTGAGCAACTGACTGAAATGCCTCAAAATGTTCT
TTACGATGCCATTGGGATATATCAACGGTGGTATATCCAGTGATTTTTTTCTCCATTTTAGCTTCCTTAG
CTCCTGAAAATCTCGATAACTCAAAAAATACGCCCGGTAGTGATCTTATTTCATTATGGTGAAAGTTGGA
ACCTCTTACGTGCCCGATCAACTCGAGTGCCACCTGACGTCTAAGAAACCATTATTATCATGACATTAAC
CTATAAAAATAGGCGTATCACGAGGCAGAATTTCAGATAAAAAAAATCCTTAGCTTTCGCTAAGGATGAT
TTCTGGAATTCGGTCTCAAAGCTCAAAGATTCAGACATATTCCTAGTCTGATTGATTTTTCTCTAGGAGC
TGGTTGTAGTTGTATGAGTTGAAGTTGCGGTGGTGCATATGTTGTGGTTCCATTGCTTATTGGATCTACA
CTTGAATTGCCTTCAATCGCATTTGTTCTTCCATGAACCTTCTTTTGCAATTTAATATTTTCCTTACGCA
TTATATCTACAATATTTTGTAGCTCGTGATTCTCTTTTTGGATGATTTGTCCCTTACGATTAAGTTCTCT
GATTTCATTTGTCATAAGTTGATCCTTTTTGAGACGAACACCTTTTAGACTTGTTACTAGCTGGTCTTCA
AGGTTTTGTAGGTCGTTAGCATTCATTCCAGAAAGTTCCTCTCCCACTAGTTTCCTGTGGCATTCTTGTA
GATATTGGAGCTGCTGCTGCAAACTTGCAACCTCTCTTTGCCAAAACTTTATCTCTGAGGCATGATTCAG
AAGTTGATGCTGCTCCTCTTTTACTCTGTTGTACCGCTCAATGATTGTTTTCATACTTGAATTGCTTGCG
TAGTCGTAGAGCTTTCCGGTGCTAGAGAATATGATAACACCAACTTCTGCATCACAAAGGATCGATAACT
CTTTAGCTTTCTTAAGCAAACCACTCCTTCTCTTGGAGAAAGTCACTTGTCTACTTGTAGAGTTATCGAT
CCTTCGTATAACTATCTTCCCTCTCCCCATTTGAGA
